Addgene plasmid #205381: pICH41295(pro5U)-pAT5G06140
Purpose: MoClo lvl0 Promoter + 5'UTR part
Depositing lab: Jennifer Nemhauser. Depositing organization: University of Washington. Publication: Building a pipeline to identify and engineer constitutive and repressible promoters. Yang EJY, Nemhauser JL. Quant Plant Biol. 2023 Oct 19;4:e12. doi: 10.1017/qpb.2023.10. eCollection 2023. PubMed 37901686.
Backbone
  Vector backbone: pICH41295
  Backbone manufacturer: Sylvestre Marillonnet Lab
  Vector type: Synthetic Biology
Growth in bacteria
  Bacterial resistance: Spectinomycin, 50 μg/mL
  Growth temperature: 37°C
  Growth strain: DH5alpha
  Copy number: High Copy
Gene/Insert
  Gene/Insert name: pAT5G06140
  Species: A. thaliana (mustard weed)
  Insert size (bp): 526
  Cloning method: Restriction Enzyme; 5′ cloning site unknown (unknown if destroyed)
Terms and licenses: Academic/Nonprofit Terms; Industry Terms: Not Available to Industry
Depositor comments: Addgene QC found a discrepancy in the AT5G06140_5'UTR, but it does not affect plasmid function.
How to cite: pICH41295(pro5U)-pAT5G06140 was a gift from Jennifer Nemhauser (Addgene plasmid # 205381 ; http://n2t.net/addgene:205381 ; RRID:Addgene_205381)
