[The description below was written by a language model from this plasmid's Addgene catalogue record and pLannotate feature annotations shown in this document.]
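Description:
pICH41295(pro5U)-pAT5G06140 is a Level 0 part plasmid for the MoClo (Modular Cloning, Golden Gate-based) system, built in the pICH41295 acceptor backbone, which is the standard position for combined promoter plus 5'UTR modules. It is a small (about 2.8 kb) bacterial cloning vector rather than an expression vector. It replicates in E. coli from a high-copy ColE1/pUC-type origin and is selected with spectinomycin through the aadA aminoglycoside adenylyltransferase gene, which the annotation places downstream of a bla-type (AmpR) promoter. The short integrase and gentamicin acetyltransferase fragments flanking aadA are probably remnants of the integron context from which the resistance cassette was derived. The small lacI fragment is likewise backbone residue and not a functional element.

The payload is a 526 bp fragment from Arabidopsis thaliana comprising the promoter and 5' untranslated region of the gene AT5G06140. The automated feature table does not annotate this insert. The 17 bp hit labelled as a chicken β-actin promoter fragment falls in the unannotated region after the origin and is most likely a spurious match. The record does not state the cloning sites or fusion overhangs, although Level 0 parts of this kind are generally released by Type IIS restriction enzymes for ordered assembly with coding sequence and terminator modules into Level 1 transcription units.

The part comes from work on identifying and engineering constitutive and repressible plant promoters, so it serves as a reusable regulatory module for driving transgenes in plant synthetic biology constructs. The depositor notes that repository sequencing found a discrepancy in the 5'UTR portion that does not affect plasmid function.
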