Features (pLannotate 1.2.2; 7 found; start..end, strand, type, name):
    110..214     +  promoter       AmpR promoter: bla
    205..285     -  CDS            int (fragment): INT2_ECOLX - Protein inferred from homology: Swiss-Prot protein existence level 3. Putative integrase believed to be involved in the insertion of antibiotic resistance genes into plasmids and transposons. From Escherichia coli.
    373..429     +  CDS            GmR (fragment): gentamycin acetyltransferase; aacC1; confers resistance to gentamycin
    436..1224    +  CDS            aadA: S3AD_ECOLX - Experimental evidence at protein level: Swiss-Prot protein existence level 1. Mediates bacterial resistance to the antibiotics streptomycin and spectinomycin. From Escherichia coli.
   1398..1986    +  rep_origin     ori: high-copy-number ColE1/pMB1/pBR322/pUC origin of replication
   2169..2218    +  CDS            lacI (fragment): lac repressor; lacI; The lac repressor binds to the lac operator to inhibit transcription in E. coli. This inhibition can be relieved by adding lactose or isopropyl-β-D-thiogalactopyranoside (IPTG).
   2270..2286    +  promoter       chicken β-actin promoter (fragment): contains a 21-bp deletion relative to the standard chicken β-actin promoter
>Addgene plasmid #205381 | pICH41295(pro5U)-pAT5G06140 | addgene full sequence | sequence record 405015 | Addgene NGS Result
GTGGCTCTTCAGTGGACGAAAGGGCCTCGTGATACGCCTATTTTTATAGGTTAATGTCATGATAATAATG
GTTTCTTAGACGTCAGGTGGCACTTTTCGGGGAAATGTGCGCGGAACCCCTATTTGTTTATTTTTCTAAA
TACATTCAAATATGTATCCGCTCATGAGACAATAACCCTGATAAATGCTTCAATAATATTGAAAAAGGAA
GAGTATGCGCTCACGCAACTGGTCCAGAACCTTGACCGAACGCAGCGGTGGTAACGGCGCAGTGGCGGTT
TTCATGGCTTGTTATGACTGTTTTTTTTTGGGGTACAGTCTATGCCTCGGGCATCCAAGCAGCAAGCGCG
TTACGCCGTGGGTCGATGTTTGATGTTATGGAGCAGCAACGATGTTACGCAGCAGGGCAGTCGCCCTAAA
ACAAAGTTAAACATCATGAGGGAAGCGGTGATCGCCGAAGTATCGACTCAACTATCAGAGGTAGTTGGCG
TCATCGAGCGCCATCTCGAACCGACGTTGCTGGCCGTACATTTGTACGGCTCCGCAGTGGATGGCGGCCT
GAAGCCACACAGCGATATTGATTTGCTGGTTACGGTGACCGTAAGGCTTGATGAAACAACGCGGCGAGCT
TTGATCAACGACCTTTTGGAAACTTCGGCTTCCCCTGGAGAGAGCGAGATTCTCCGCGCTGTAGAAGTCA
CCATTGTTGTGCACGACGACATCATTCCGTGGCGTTATCCAGCTAAGCGCGAACTGCAATTTGGAGAATG
GCAGCGCAATGACATTCTTGCAGGTATCTTCGAGCCAGCCACGATCGACATTGATCTGGCTATCTTGCTG
ACAAAAGCAAGAGAACATAGCGTTGCCTTGGTAGGTCCAGCGGCGGAGGAACTCTTTGATCCGGTTCCTG
AACAGGATCTATTTGAGGCGCTAAATGAAACCTTAACGCTATGGAACTCGCCGCCCGACTGGGCTGGCGA
TGAGCGAAATGTAGTGCTTACGTTGTCCCGCATTTGGTACAGCGCAGTAACCGGCAAAATCGCGCCGAAG
GATGTCGCTGCCGACTGGGCAATGGAGCGCCTGCCGGCCCAGTATCAGCCCGTCATACTTGAAGCTAGAC
AGGCTTATCTTGGACAAGAAGAAGATCGCTTGGCCTCGCGCGCAGATCAGTTGGAAGAATTTGTCCATTA
CGTAAAAGGCGAGATCACCAAGGTAGTCGGCAAATAACTGTCAGACCAAGTTTACTCATATATACTTTAG
ATTGATTTAAAACTTCATTTTTAATTTAAAAGGATCTAGGTGAAGATCCTTTTTGATAATCTCATGACCA
AAATCCCTTAACGTGAGTTTTCGTTCCACTGAGCGTCAGACCCCGTAGAAAAGATCAAAGGATCTTCTTG
AGATCCTTTTTTTCTGCGCGTAATCTGCTGCTTGCAAACAAAAAAACCACCGCTACCAGCGGTGGTTTGT
TTGCCGGATCAAGAGCTACCAACTCTTTTTCCGAAGGTAACTGGCTTCAGCAGAGCGCAGATACCAAATA
CTGTTCTTCTAGTGTAGCCGTAGTTAGGCCACCACTTCAAGAACTCTGTAGCACCGCCTACATACCTCGC
TCTGCTAATCCTGTTACCAGTGGCTGCTGCCAGTGGCGATAAGTCGTGTCTTACCGGGTTGGACTCAAGA
CGATAGTTACCGGATAAGGCGCAGCGGTCGGGCTGAACGGGGGGTTCGTGCACACAGCCCAGCTTGGAGC
GAACGACCTACACCGAACTGAGATACCTACAGCGTGAGCTATGAGAAAGCGCCACGCTTCCCGAAGGGAG
AAAGGCGGACAGGTATCCGGTAAGCGGCAGGGTCGGAACAGGAGAGCGCACGAGGGAGCTTCCAGGGGGA
AACGCCTGGTATCTTTATAGTCCTGTCGGGTTTCGCCACCTCTGACTTGAGCGTCGATTTTTGTGATGCT
CGTCAGGGGGGCGGAGCCTATGGAAAAACGCCAGCAACGCGGCCTTTTTACGGTTCCTGGCCTTTTGCTG
GCCTTTTGCTCACATGTTCTTTCCTGCGTTATCCCCTGATTCTGTGGATAACCGTATTACCGCCTTTGAG
TGAGCTGATACCGCTCGCCGCAGCCGAACGACCGAGCGCAGCGAGTCAGTGAGCGAGGAAGCGGAAGAGC
GCCCAATACGCAAACCGCCTCTCCCCGCGCGTTGGCCGATTCATTAATCACTCTGTGGTCTCAGGAGATA
TCGTGAATCCCAATTATTTATGTTTTATGATTTATTTATTTTTTAAACTAGAGATGAAGGTTTTAATGAA
AACTACTCTAATATAGCATATTTTTACGAGATTATCCACTAAAAACCGGTTTATTTTGAAAGCATAACTA
CAAAATACTAGTAGTGTTATTAATTTGATAGTATATTTCATAATCTAGTAGTGAAAAAGTTAAAATTTCC
ATTTTTCTTTTGTCCCAATCTTAAGTGTCTTATCATTCTAATTTTTGTCAAGAATCTATCTTTAATAATC
ATATCTAAAACGAACTAATTTATCTAATTTCATCAAATTTTGTTGTTAAATATGACAAAATGAAATTTTG
GTTTAAAGTTAAAAAATCTGATAACCTTTCTCTTTTCAAAGGTTACTTACTTGTGCACCGAAAGTTGAAC
ACAAAACTCGTGAATATTACAAATCTGCCACTAGAGGTGAATTTTTGACTAAATCGTTTTTTTTTTTTTC
GATCTCACGGGGTTGATTCTCGTTGTTGTCTCAATGTGAGACCACGAA
